>Addgene plasmid #27330 | FC511 | depositor partial sequence | sequence record 12878 | Author sequence
ACTAGTTCTAGATCTCGAGATAGTTTTTATACAATACATATATATATATATATATATATATTTACAAGAA
AAGCATGGCTTATGTATTATACTTGCTTATGTACCAATATATACATATATGGCCTTATTAGGGCAACAAA
CGCCAAAAATAAAAACGAACCTAAATGAGAAAAAAAGAGTTAACAAAAATTTGGAAAACAACAAGAACTC
AAAAAAAAAAATTGGTGGAAGGACCAAGTCCTCTTGAAAGAAAATTTAATACTGCTTTTCCAGAATATCA
TATTGGAAAAAATATTCAAGCCAGCACATCAGCTACAGTGGAAAATAGCCCAGATCAAATAGAACTATCC
TTCGCATATGAGCGGTGAATTAGCAAATTACAAAAGACTTGAGAAAGTCGGTGAAGGTACATACGGTGTT
GTTTATAAAGCGTTAGACTTAAGACCTGGCCAAGGTCAAAGAGTAGTCGCATTGAAGAAAATAAGACTAG
AGAGTGAAGACGAGGGTGTTCCCAGTACAGCCATCAGAGAAATCTCATTATTGAAGGAATTAAAAGACGA
TAATATTGTCAGATTATACGATATTGTTCACTCTGATGCACACAAGCTATATCTTGTTTTTGAGTTCCTC
GATTTGGACCTGAAAAGATATATGGAGGGTATTCCAAAGGACCAACCGTTAGGAGCTGATATTGTTAAGA
AGTTTATGATGCAACTTTGTAAGGGTATTGCATACTGCCACTCACACCGTATTCTGCATCGTGATTTAAA
ACCGCAGAACTTATTGATTAACAAAGATGGGAATCTAAAACTAGGTGATTTTGGCTTAGCGCGTGCTTTT
GGTGTTCCGTTGAGAGCTTACACACATGAAATTGTTACTCTATGGTATAGAGCTCCGGAGGTATTACTGG
GTGGAAAACAATATAGTACAGGTGTCGATACATGGTCCATCGGCTGTATATTTGCCGAAATGTGTAACAG
GAAACCAATCTTCAGTGGCGATAGTGAGATCGATCAGATTTTCAAGATATTCAGAGTATTGGGAACGCCG
AATGAAGCTATATGGCCAGATATTGTCTACTTGCCTGATTTCAAGCCAAGCTTTCTGCAGTGGCGCAGAA
AAGACCTATCACAAGTGGTACCAAGTCTAGATCCACGCGGTATTGATTTGTTGGACAAACTCCTCGCGTA
TGACCCTATTAACCGGATTAGCGCCAGAAGAGCAGCCATCCACCCCTACTTCCAAGAATCATAAGCATTA
TAATCTATTTCGCTATTATATTACAAATGCTACTGCACTGTCATTATAGCCTAGTAAAGTATATAGTGAA
TACAATATACTCAGTTTCAACATTATGATGGGTAACTCCATCAGAAAATATATTCATCGTCATATACGGA
ACATTCAGTTAAGATCTAAATAAATTCGTTTTCAATGATTAAAATAGCATAGTCGGGTTTTTCTTTTAGT
TTCAGCTTTCCGCAACAGTATAATTTTATAAACCTGGTTTTGGTTTTGTAGAGTTGTTGACGCGGCCGC
