>Addgene plasmid #27330 | FC511 | addgene partial sequence | sequence record 33644 | 27330 with M13-puc-rev
TTAACCCTCACTAAAGGGAACAAAAGCTGGAGCTCCACCGCGGTGGCGGCCGCGTCAACAACTCTACAAA
ACCAAAACCAGGTTTATAAAATTATACTGTTGCGGAAAGCTGAAACTAAAAGAAAAACCCGACTATGCTA
TTTTAATCATTGAAAACGAATTTATTTAGATCTTAACTGAATGTTCCGTATATGACGATGAATATATTTT
CTGATGGAGTTACCCATCATAATGTTGAAACTGAGTATATTGTATTCACTATATACTTTACTAGGCTATA
ATGACAGTGCAGTAGCATTTGTAATATAATAGCGAAATAGATTATAATGCTTATGATTCTTGGAAGTAGG
GGTGGATGGCTGCTCTTCTGGCGCTAATCCGGTTAATAGGGTCATACGCGAGGAGTTTGTCCAACAAATC
AATACCGCGTGGATCTAGACTTGGTACCACTTGTGATAGGTCTTTTCTGCGCCACTGCAGAAAGCTTGGC
TTGAAATCAGGCAAGTAGACAATATCTGGCCATATAGCTTCATTCGGCGTTCCCAATACTCTGAATATCT
TGAAAATCTGATCGATCTCACTATCGCCACTGAAGATTGGTTTCCTGTTACACATTTCGGCAAATATACA
GCCGATGGACCATGTATCGACACCTGTACTATATTGTTTTCCACCCAGTAATACCTCCGGAGCTCTATAC
CATAGAGTAACAATTTCATGTGTGTAAGCTCTCAACGGAACACCAAAAGCACGCGCTAAGCCAAAATCAC
CTAGTTTTAGATTCCCATCTTTGTTAATCAATAAGTTCTGCGGTTTTAAATCACGATGCAGAATACGGTG
TGAGTGGCAGTATGCAATACCCTTACAAAGTTGCATCATAAACTTCTTAACAATATCAGCTCCTAACGGT
TGGTCCTTTGGAATACCC
