[The description below was written by a language model from this plasmid's Addgene catalogue record.]
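Description:
FC511 is a budding yeast plasmid built on the RS406 backbone (recorded as 4384 bp without insert), a vector of the pRS406 type that carries the URA3 auxotrophic marker. Plasmids of this family generally lack a yeast replication origin and are maintained in yeast by integrating into the genome through homologous recombination, with transformants selected on medium lacking uracil. URA3 can also be counter-selected, which makes such backbones suitable for integrate-then-excise strategies. In bacteria the plasmid is selected with ampicillin; its copy number is listed as unknown, and no feature table is available to confirm the origin or other backbone elements.

The insert is the Saccharomyces cerevisiae CDC28 gene, which encodes the main cyclin-dependent kinase (CDK1) driving the yeast cell cycle. It is present as the CDC28-1N allele, carrying the P250L substitution, and was cloned between SpeI and NotI sites that both remain intact. The alternative name RS406-CDC28-1N-HO suggests that an HO-related element, most plausibly a recognition site for the HO endonuclease, is also present, but the record does not describe this component, its position or its orientation. The promoter driving CDC28 is likewise not stated, although the catalogue classifies the vector as a yeast expression plasmid.

The associated publication concerns efficient, rapid and exact gene replacement without selection. This fits a use in which the plasmid is targeted to the chromosomal CDC28 locus so that the wild-type gene can be replaced by the 1N mutant allele. The exact mechanism cannot be confirmed from the fields given.
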