Addgene plasmid #27330: FC511
Depositing lab: Fred Cross. Depositing organization: Rockefeller University. Publication: Efficient and rapid exact gene replacement without selection. Cross FR, Pecani K. Yeast. 2011 Feb . 28(2):167-79. 10.1002/yea.1822 PubMed 21246629.
Backbone
  Vector backbone: RS406
  Backbone size w/o insert (bp): 4384
  Vector type: Yeast Expression
  Selectable markers: URA3
Growth in bacteria
  Bacterial resistance: Ampicillin, 100 μg/mL
  Growth temperature: 37°C
  Growth strain: DH5alpha
  Copy number: Unknown
Gene/Insert
  Gene/Insert name: CDC28 (alt name: RS406-CDC28-1N-HO)
  Species: S. cerevisiae (budding yeast)
  Mutation: mutation CDC28-1N (P250L)
  Entrez Gene: CDC28 (a.k.a. YBR160W, CDK1, HSL5, SRM5)
  Cloning method: Restriction Enzyme; 5′ cloning site SpeI (not destroyed); 3′ cloning site NotI (not destroyed)
  Sequencing primers: 5′ n/a
Terms and licenses: Academic/Nonprofit Terms; Industry Terms: Not Available to Industry
How to cite: FC511 was a gift from Fred Cross (Addgene plasmid # 27330 ; http://n2t.net/addgene:27330 ; RRID:Addgene_27330)
